>Addgene plasmid #100552 | ciCas9(F22)_pcDNA5 | addgene full sequence | sequence record 193861 | Addgene NGS Result
GACGGATCGGGAGATCTCCCGATCCCCTATGGTGCACTCTCAGTACAATCTGCTCTGATGCCGCATAGTT
AAGCCAGTATCTGCTCCCTGCTTGTGTGTTGGAGGTCGCTGAGTAGTGCGCGAGCAAAATTTAAGCTACA
ACAAGGCAAGGCTTGACCGACAATTGCATGAAGAATCTGCTTAGGGTTAGGCGTTTTGCGCTGCTTCGCG
ATGTACGGGCCAGATATACGCGTTGACATTGATTATTGACTAGTTATTAATAGTAATCAATTACGGGGTC
ATTAGTTCATAGCCCATATATGGAGTTCCGCGTTACATAACTTACGGTAAATGGCCCGCCTGGCTGACCG
CCCAACGACCCCCGCCCATTGACGTCAATAATGACGTATGTTCCCATAGTAACGCCAATAGGGACTTTCC
ATTGACGTCAATGGGTGGAGTATTTACGGTAAACTGCCCACTTGGCAGTACATCAAGTGTATCATATGCC
AAGTACGCCCCCTATTGACGTCAATGACGGTAAATGGCCCGCCTGGCATTATGCCCAGTACATGACCTTA
TGGGACTTTCCTACTTGGCAGTACATCTACGTATTAGTCATCGCTATTACCATGGTGATGCGGTTTTGGC
AGTACATCAATGGGCGTGGATAGCGGTTTGACTCACGGGGATTTCCAAGTCTCCACCCCATTGACGTCAA
TGGGAGTTTGTTTTGGCACCAAAATCAACGGGACTTTCCAAAATGTCGTAACAACTCCGCCCCATTGACG
CAAATGGGCGGTAGGCGTGTACGGTGGGAGGTCTATATAAGCAGAGCTCTCCCTATCAGTGATAGAGATC
TCCCTATCAGTGATAGAGATCGTCGACGAGCTCGTTTAGTGAACCGTCAGATCGCCTGGAGACGCCATCC
ACGCTGTTTTGACCTCCATAGAAGACACCGGGACCGATCCAGCCTCCGGACTCTAGCGTTTGCCACCATG
GACTACAAGGACGACGACGACAAGGACAAGAAGTACTCCATTGGGCTCGATATCGGCACAAACAGCGTCG
GCTGGGCCGTCATTACGGACGAGTACAAGGTGCCGAGCAAAAAATTCAAAGTTCTGGGCAATACCGATCG
CCACAGCATAAAGAAGAACCTCATTGGCGCCCTCCTGTTCGACTCCGGGGAGACGGCCGAAGCCACGCGG
CTCAAAAGAACAGCACGGCGCAGATATACCCGCAGAAAGAATCGGATCTGCTACCTGCAGGAGATCTTTA
GTAATGAGATGGCTAAGGTGGATGACTCTTTCTTCCATAGGCTGGAGGAGTCCTTTTTGGTGGAGGAGGA
TAAAAAGCACGAGCGCCACCCAATCTTTGGCAATATCGTGGACGAGGTGGCGTACCATGAAAAGTACCCA
ACCATATATCATCTGAGGAAGAAGCTTGTAGACAGTACTGATAAGGCTGACTTGCGGTTGATCTATCTCG
CGCTGGCGCATATGATCAAATTTCGGGGACACTTCCTCATCGAGGGGGACCTGAACCCAGACAACAGCAG
CAACCGGGAGCTGGTGGTTGACTTTCTCTCCTACAAGCTTTCCCAGAAAGGATACAGCTGGAGTCAGTTT
AGTGATGTGGAAGAGAACAGGACTGAGGCCCCAGAAGGGACTGAATCGGAGATGGAGACCCCCAGTGCCA
TCAATGGCAACCCATCCTGGCACCTGGCAGACAGCCCCGCGGTGAATGGAGCCACTGGCCACAGCAGCAG
TTTGGATGCCCGGGAGGTGATCCCCATGGCAGCAGTAAAGCAAGCGCTGAGGGAGGCAGGCGACGAGTTT
GAACTGCGGTACCGGCGGGCATTCAGTGACCTGACATCCCAGCTCCACATCACCCCAGGGACAGCATATC
AGAGCTTTGAACAGGTAGTGAATGAACTCTTCCGGGATGGGGTAAACTGGGGTCGCATTGTGGCCTTTTT
CTCCTTCGGCGGGGCACTGTGCGTGGAAAGCGTAGACAAGGAGATGCAGGTATTGGTGAGTCGGATCGCA
GCTTGGATGGCCACTTACCTGAATGACCACCTAGAGCCTTGGATCCAGGAGAACGGCGGCTGGGATACTT
TTGTGGAACTCTATGGGAACAATGGTAGCGGAACTGCTTCTGGGACTGGGAGTGGCACCGGTTCAGCAAC
AGGAAGCGGCACTGTGAACACGGAGATCACCAAAGCTCCGCTGAGCGCTAGTATGATCAAGCGCTATGAT
GAGCACCACCAAGACTTGACTTTGCTGAAGGCCCTTGTCAGACAGCAACTGCCTGAGAAGTACAAGGAAA
TTTTCTTCGATCAGTCTAAAAATGGCTACGCCGGATACATTGACGGCGGAGCAAGCCAGGAGGAATTTTA
CAAATTTATTAAGCCCATCTTGGAAAAAATGGACGGCACCGAGGAGCTGCTGGTAAAGCTTAACAGAGAA
GATCTGTTGCGCAAACAGCGCACTTTCGACAATGGAAGCATCCCCCACCAGATTCACCTGGGCGAACTGC
ACGCTATCCTCAGGCGGCAAGAGGATTTCTACCCCTTTTTGAAAGATAACAGGGAAAAGATTGAGAAAAT
CCTCACATTTCGGATACCCTACTATGTAGGCCCCCTCGCCCGGGGAAATTCCAGATTCGCGTGGATGACT
CGCAAATCAGAAGAGACCATCACTCCCTGGAACTTCGAGGAAGTCGTGGATAAGGGGGCCTCTGCCCAGT
CCTTCATCGAAAGGATGACTAACTTTGATAAAAATCTGCCTAACGAAAAGGTGCTTCCTAAACACTCTCT
GCTGTACGAGTACTTCACAGTTTATAACGAGCTCACCAAGGTCAAATACGTCACAGAAGGGATGAGAAAG
CCAGCATTCCTGTCTGGAGAGCAGAAGAAAGCTATCGTGGACCTCCTCTTCAAGACGAACCGGAAAGTTA
CCGTGAAACAGCTCAAAGAAGACTATTTCAAAAAGATTGAATGTTTCGACTCTGTTGAAATCAGCGGAGT
GGAGGATCGCTTCAACGCATCCCTGGGAACGTATCACGATCTCCTGAAAATCATTAAAGACAAGGACTTC
CTGGACAATGAGGAGAACGAGGACATTCTTGAGGACATTGTCCTCACCCTTACGTTGTTTGAAGATAGGG
AGATGATTGAAGAACGCTTGAAAACTTACGCTCATCTCTTCGACGACAAAGTCATGAAACAGCTCAAGAG
GCGCCGATATACAGGATGGGGGCGGCTGTCAAGAAAACTGATCAATGGGATCCGAGACAAGCAGAGTGGA
AAGACAATCCTGGATTTTCTTAAGTCCGATGGATTTGCCAACCGGAACTTCATGCAGTTGATCCATGATG
ACTCTCTCACCTTTAAGGAGGACATCCAGAAAGCACAAGTTTCTGGCCAGGGGGACAGTCTTCACGAGCA
CATCGCTAATCTTGCAGGTAGCCCAGCTATCAAAAAGGGAATACTGCAGACCGTTAAGGTCGTGGATGAA
CTCGTCAAAGTAATGGGAAGGCATAAGCCCGAGAATATCGTTATCGAGATGGCCCGAGAGAACCAAACTA
CCCAGAAGGGACAGAAGAACAGTAGGGAAAGGATGAAGAGGATTGAAGAGGGTATAAAAGAACTGGGGTC
CCAAATCCTTAAGGAACACCCAGTTGAAAACACCCAGCTTCAGAATGAGAAGCTCTACCTGTACTACCTG
CAGAACGGCAGGGACATGTACGTGGATCAGGAACTGGACATCAATCGGCTCTCCGACTACGACGTGGATC
ATATCGTGCCCCAGTCTTTTCTCAAAGATGATTCTATTGATAATAAAGTGTTGACAAGATCCGATAAAAA
TAGAGGGAAGAGTGATAACGTCCCCTCAGAAGAAGTTGTCAAGAAAATGAAAAATTATTGGCGGCAGCTG
CTGAACGCCAAACTGATCACACAACGGAAGTTCGATAATCTGACTAAGGCTGAACGAGGTGGCCTGTCTG
AGTTGGATAAAGCCGGCTTCATCAAAAGGCAGCTTGTTGAGACACGCCAGATCACCAAGCACGTGGCCCA
AATTCTCGATTCACGCATGAACACCAAGTACGATGAAAATGACAAACTGATTCGAGAGGTGAAAGTTATT
ACTCTGAAGTCTAAGCTGGTCTCAGATTTCAGAAAGGACTTTCAGTTTTATAAGGTGAGAGAGATCAACA
ATTACCACCATGCGCATGATGCCTACCTGAATGCAGTGGTAGGCACTGCACTTATCAAAAAATATCCCAA
GCTTGAATCTGAATTTGTTTACGGAGACTATAAAGTGTACGATGTTAGGAAAATGATCGCAAAGTCTGAG
CAGGAAATAGGCAAGGCCACCGCTAAGTACTTCTTTTACAGCAATATTATGAATTTTTTCAAGACCGAGA
TTACACTGGCCAATGGAGAGATTCGGAAGCGACCACTTATCGAAACAAACGGAGAAACAGGAGAAATCGT
GTGGGACAAGGGTAGGGATTTCGCGACAGTCCGGAAGGTCCTGTCCATGCCGCAGGTGAACATCGTTAAA
AAGACCGAAGTACAGACCGGAGGCTTCTCCAAGGAAAGTATCCTCCCGAAAAGGAACAGCGACAAGCTGA
TCGCACGCAAAAAAGATTGGGACCCCAAGAAATACGGCGGATTCGATTCTCCTACAGTCGCTTACAGTGT
ACTGGTTGTGGCCAAAGTGGAGAAAGGGAAGTCTAAAAAACTCAAAAGCGTCAAGGAACTGCTGGGCATC
ACAATCATGGAGCGATCAAGCTTCGAAAAAAACCCCATCGACTTTCTCGAGGCGAAAGGATATAAAGAGG
TCAAAAAAGACCTCATCATTAAGCTTCCCAAGTACTCTCTCTTTGAGCTTGAAAACGGCCGGAAACGAAT
GCTCGCTAGTGCGGGCGAGCTGCAGAAAGGTAACGAGCTGGCACTGCCCTCTAAATACGTTAATTTCTTG
TATCTGGCCAGCCACTATGAAAAGCTCAAAGGGTCTCCCGAAGATAATGAGCAGAAGCAGCTGTTCGTGG
AACAACACAAACACTACCTTGATGAGATCATCGAGCAAATAAGCGAATTCTCCAAAAGAGTGATCCTCGC
CGACGCTAACCTCGATAAGGTGCTTTCTGCTTACAATAAGCACAGGGATAAGCCCATCAGGGAGCAGGCA
GAAAACATTATCCACTTGTTTACTCTGACCAACTTGGGCGCGCCTGCAGCCTTCAAGTACTTCGACACCA
CCATAGACAGAAAGCGGTACACCTCTACAAAGGAGGTCCTGGACGCCACACTGATTCATCAGTCAATTAC
GGGGCTCTATGAAACAAGAATCGACCTCTCTCAGCTCGGTGGAGACAGCAGGGCTGACCCCAAGAAGAAG
AGGAAGGTGACAGGAAGCGGCACTGCTCCCCCCAATCTCTGGGCAGCGCAGCGCTACGGCCGTGAGCTCC
GAAGGATGGCCGATGAGTTTGAGGGTTCCTTCAAGTGAAAGCTTGGTACCGAGCTCGGATCCACTAGTCC
AGTGTGGTGGAATTCTGCAGATATCCAGCACAGTGGCGGCCGCTCGAGTCTAGAGGGCCCGTTTAAACCC
GCTGATCAGCCTCGACTGTGCCTTCTAGTTGCCAGCCATCTGTTGTTTGCCCCTCCCCCGTGCCTTCCTT
GACCCTGGAAGGTGCCACTCCCACTGTCCTTTCCTAATAAAATGAGGAAATTGCATCGCATTGTCTGAGT
AGGTGTCATTCTATTCTGGGGGGTAGGGTGGGGCAGGACAGCAAGGGGGAGGATTGGGAAGACAATAGCA
GGCATGCTGGGGATGCGGTGGGCTCTATGGCTTCTGAGGCGGAAAGAACCAGCTGGGGCTCTAGGGGGTA
TCCCC
[124 nt withheld, positions 5886-6009]
C
[91 nt withheld, positions 6011-6101]
AGGGTGATGGTTCACGTACCTAGAAGTTCCTATTCCGAAGTTCCTATTCTCTAGAAAGTATAGGAACTTC
CTTGGCCAAAAAGCCTGAACTCACCGCGACGTCTGTCGAGAAGTTTCTGATCGAAAAGTTCGACAGCGTC
TCCGACCTGATGCAGCTCTCGGAGGGCGAAGAATCTCGTGCTTTCAGCTTCGATGTAGGAGGGCGTGGAT
ATGTCCTGCGGGTAAATAGCTGCGCCGATGGTTTCTACAAAGATCGTTATGTTTATCGGCACTTTGCATC
GGCCGCGCTCCCGATTCCGGAAGTGCTTGACATTGGGGAATTCAGCGAGAGCCTGACCTATTGCATCTCC
CGCCGTGCACAGGGTGTCACGTTGCAAGACCTGCCTGAAACCGAACTGCCCGCTGTTCTGCAGCCGGTCG
CGGAGGCCATGGATGCGATCGCTGCGGCCGATCTTAGCCAGACGAGCGGGTTCGGCCCATTCGGACCGCA
AGGAATCGGTCAATACACTACATGGCGTGATTTCATATGCGCGATTGCTGATCCCCATGTGTATCACTGG
CAAACTGTGATGGACGACACCGTCAGTGCGTCCGTCGCGCAGGCTCTCGATGAGCTGATGCTTTGGGCCG
AGGACTGCCCCGAAGTCCGGCACCTCGTGCACGCGGATTTCGGCTCCAACAATGTCCTGACGGACAATGG
CCGCATAACAGCGGTCATTGACTGGAGCGAGGCGATGTTCGGGGATTCCCAATACGAGGTCGCCAACATC
TTCTTCTGGAGGCCGTGGTTGGCTTGTATGGAGCAGCAGACGCGCTACTTCGAGCGGAGGCATCCGGAGC
TTGCAGGATCGCCGCGGCTCCGGGCGTATATGCTCCGCATTGGTCTTGACCAACTCTATCAGAGCTTGGT
TGACGGCAATTTCGATGATGCAGCTTGGGCGCAGGGTCGATGCGACGCAATCGTCCGATCCGGAGCCGGG
ACTGTCGGGCGTACACAAATCGCCCGCAGAAGCGCGGCCGTCTGGACCGATGGCTGTGTAGAAGTACTCG
CCGATAGTGGAAACCGACGCCCCAGCACTCGTCCGAGGGCAAAGGAATAGCACGTACTACGAGATTTCGA
TTCCACCGCCGCCTTCTATGAAAGGTTGGGCTTCGGAATCGTTTTCCGGGACGCCGGCTGGATGATCCTC
CAGCGCGGGGATCTCATGCTGGAGTTCTTCGCCCACCCCAACTTGTTTATTGCAGCTTATAATGGTTACA
AATAAAGCAATAGCATCACAAATTTCACAAATAAAGCATTTTTTTCACTGCATTCTAGTTGTGGTTTGTC
CAAACTCATCAATGTATCTTATCATGTCTGTATACCGTCGACCTCTAGCTAGAGCTTGGCGTAATCATGG
TCATAGCTGTTTCCTGTGTGAAATTGTTATCCGCTCACAATTCCACACAACATACGAGCCGGAAGCATAA
AGTGTAAAGCCTGGGGTGCCTAATGAGTGAGCTAACTCACATTAATTGCGTTGCGCTCACTGCCCGCTTT
CCAGTCGGGAAACCTGTCGTGCCAGCTGCATTAATGAATCGGCCAACGCGCGGGGAGAGGCGGTTTGCGT
ATTGGGCGCTCTTCCGCTTCCTCGCTCACTGACTCGCTGCGCTCGGTCGTTCGGCTGCGGCGAGCGGTAT
CAGCTCACTCAAAGGCGGTAATACGGTTATCCACAGAATCAGGGGATAACGCAGGAAAGAACATGTGAGC
AAAAGGCCAGCAAAAGGCCAGGAACCGTAAAAAGGCCGCGTTGCTGGCGTTTTTCCATAGGCTCCGCCCC
CCTGACGAGCATCACAAAAATCGACGCTCAAGTCAGAGGTGGCGAAACCCGACAGGACTATAAAGATACC
AGGCGTTTCCCCCTGGAAGCTCCCTCGTGCGCTCTCCTGTTCCGACCCTGCCGCTTACCGGATACCTGTC
CGCCTTTCTCCCTTCGGGAAGCGTGGCGCTTTCTCATAGCTCACGCTGTAGGTATCTCAGTTCGGTGTAG
GTCGTTCGCTCCAAGCTGGGCTGTGTGCACGAACCCCCCGTTCAGCCCGACCGCTGCGCCTTATCCGGTA
ACTATCGTCTTGAGTCCAACCCGGTAAGACACGACTTATCGCCACTGGCAGCAGCCACTGGTAACAGGAT
TAGCAGAGCGAGGTATGTAGGCGGTGCTACAGAGTTCTTGAAGTGGTGGCCTAACTACGGCTACACTAGA
AGAACAGTATTTGGTATCTGCGCTCTGCTGAAGCCAGTTACCTTCGGAAAAAGAGTTGGTAGCTCTTGAT
CCGGCAAACAAACCACCGCTGGTAGCGGTGGTTTTTTTGTTTGCAAGCAGCAGATTACGCGCAGAAAAAA
AGGATCTCAAGAAGATCCTTTGATCTTTTCTACGGGGTCTGACGCTCAGTGGAACGAAAACTCACGTTAA
GGGATTTTGGTCATGAGATTATCAAAAAGGATCTTCACCTAGATCCTTTTAAATTAAAAATGAAGTTTTA
AATCAATCTAAAGTATATATGAGTAAACTTGGTCTGACAGTTACCAATGCTTAATCAGTGAGGCACCTAT
CTCAGCGATCTGTCTATTTCGTTCATCCATAGTTGCCTGACTCCCCGTCGTGTAGATAACTACGATACGG
GAGGGCTTACCATCTGGCCCCAGTGCTGCAATGATACCGCGAGACCCACGCTCACCGGCTCCAGATTTAT
CAGCAATAAACCAGCCAGCCGGAAGGGCCGAGCGCAGAAGTGGTCCTGCAACTTTATCCGCCTCCATCCA
GTCTATTAATTGTTGCCGGGAAGCTAGAGTAAGTAGTTCGCCAGTTAATAGTTTGCGCAACGTTGTTGCC
ATTGCTACAGGCATCGTGGTGTCACGCTCGTCGTTTGGTATGGCTTCATTCAGCTCCGGTTCCCAACGAT
CAAGGCGAGTTACATGATCCCCCATGTTGTGCAAAAAAGCGGTTAGCTCCTTCGGTCCTCCGATCGTTGT
CAGAAGTAAGTTGGCCGCAGTGTTATCACTCATGGTTATGGCAGCACTGCATAATTCTCTTACTGTCATG
CCATCCGTAAGATGCTTTTCTGTGACTGGTGAGTACTCAACCAAGTCATTCTGAGAATAGTGTATGTGGC
GACCGAGTTGCTCTTGCCCGGCGTCAATACGGGATAATACCGCGCCACATAGCAGAACTTTAAAAGTGCT
CATCATTGGAAAACGTTCTTCGGGGCGAAAACTCTCAAGGATCTTACCGCTGTTGAGATCCAGTTCGATG
TAACCCACTCGTGCACCCAACTGATCTTCAGCATCTTTTACTTTCACCAGCGTTTCTGGGTGAGCAAAAA
CAGGAAGGCAAAATGCCGCAAAAAAGGGAATAAGGGCGACACGGAAATGTTGAATACTCATACTCTTCCT
TTTTCAATATTATTGAAGCATTTATCAGGGTTATTGTCTCATGAGCGGATACATATTTGAATGTATTTAG
AAAAATAAACAAATAGGGGTTCCGCGCACATTTCCCCGAAAAGTGCCACCTGACGTC
Features (pLannotate 1.2.2; 25 found; start..end, strand, type, name):
     28..80      -  misc_feature   bom (fragment): basis of mobility region from pBR322
    235..614     +  enhancer       CMV enhancer: human cytomegalovirus immediate early enhancer
    615..818     +  promoter       CMV promoter: human cytomegalovirus (CMV) immediate early promoter
    820..839     +  promoter       PLtetO-1 promoter (fragment): modified phage lambda PL promoter with tet operator sites (Lutz and Bujard, 1997)
    841..860     +  promoter       PLtetO-1 promoter (fragment): modified phage lambda PL promoter with tet operator sites (Lutz and Bujard, 1997)
    868..901     +  promoter       TRE3GV promoter (fragment): 3rd-generation Tet-responsive promoter that can be activated by binding of Tet-On® 3G, optimized for retroviral and lentiviral vectors
    984..1004    +  CDS            FLAG (fragment): FLAG® epitope tag, followed by an enterokinase cleavage site
   1004..1538    +  CDS            Cas9 (fragment): Cas9 (Csn1) endonuclease from the Streptococcus pyogenes Type II CRISPR/Cas system generates RNA-guided double strand breaks in DNA
   1539..2129    +  CDS            BCL2L1 (fragment): B2CL1_HUMAN - Also known as BCL2L, BCLX. Experimental evidence at protein level: Swiss-Prot protein existence level 1. Isoform Bcl-X(S) promotes apoptosis. From Homo sapiens (Human).
   2184..5366    +  CDS            Cas9 (fragment): Cas9 (Csn1) endonuclease from the Streptococcus pyogenes Type II CRISPR/Cas system generates RNA-guided double strand breaks in DNA
   5406..5495    +  CDS            BAD (fragment): BAD_HUMAN - Also known as BBC6, BCL2L8. Experimental evidence at protein level: Swiss-Prot protein existence level 1. Promotes cell death. Successfully competes for the binding to Bcl-X(L), Bcl-2 and Bcl-W, thereby affecting the level of heterodimerization of these proteins with BAX. Can reverse the death repressor activity of Bcl-X(L), but not that of Bcl-2 (By similarity). Appears to act as a link between growth factor receptor signaling and the apoptotic pathways. From Homo sapiens (Human).
   5616..5727    +  polyA_signal   bGH poly(A) signal: bovine growth hormone polyadenylation signal
   5844..5865    +  promoter       SV40 promoter (fragment): SV40 enhancer and early promoter
   5886..6119    +  rep_origin     f1 ori (fragment) (sequence partly withheld): f1 bacteriophage origin of replication; arrow indicates direction of (+) strand synthesis
   6124..6171    +  protein_bind   FRT: FLP-mediated recombination occurs in the 8-bp core sequence TCTAGAAA (Turan and Bode, 2011). FLP recombinase from the Saccharomyces cerevisiae 2μ plasmid
   6179..7201    +  CDS            HygR: aminoglycoside phosphotransferase from E. coli; aph(4)-Ia; confers resistance to hygromycin
   7211..7336    +  CDS            ble (fragment): BLE_KLEPN - Experimental evidence at protein level: Swiss-Prot protein existence level 1. Binding protein with a strong affinity to the bleomycin family of antibiotics. Binds to CL990; an antimitotic-antibiotic compound. From Klebsiella pneumoniae.
   7331..7452    +  polyA_signal   SV40 poly(A) signal: SV40 polyadenylation signal
   7525..7541    -  protein_bind   lac operator: The lac repressor binds to the lac operator to inhibit transcription in E. coli. This inhibition can be relieved by adding lactose or isopropyl-β-D-thiogalactopyranoside (IPTG). lac repressor encoded by lacI
   7549..7579    -  promoter       lac promoter: promoter for the E. coli lac operon
   7594..7615    -  protein_bind   CAP binding site: CAP binding activates transcription in the presence of cAMP. E. coli catabolite activator protein
   7628..7720    -  CDS            lacI (fragment): lac repressor; lacI; The lac repressor binds to the lac operator to inhibit transcription in E. coli. This inhibition can be relieved by adding lactose or isopropyl-β-D-thiogalactopyranoside (IPTG).
   7903..8491    -  rep_origin     ori: high-copy-number ColE1/pMB1/pBR322/pUC origin of replication
   8662..9522    -  CDS            AmpR: β-lactamase; bla; confers resistance to ampicillin, carbenicillin, and related antibiotics
   9523..9627    -  promoter       AmpR promoter: bla
