[The description below was written by a language model from this plasmid's Addgene catalogue record and pLannotate feature annotations shown in this document.]
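Description:
ciCas9(F22)_pcDNA5 is a mammalian expression plasmid built on the pcDNA5/FRT/TO backbone. It is designed both for transient expression and for generating isogenic stable lines in Flp-In or Flp-In T-REx host cells. In E. coli it is maintained at high copy through a ColE1/pUC-type origin and selected with ampicillin via the bla gene. A partial f1 origin and residual lac promoter/operator sequences are also annotated as backbone remnants.

The 4,521 bp insert sits downstream of the CMV immediate early enhancer and promoter. Short tet operator matches follow the promoter, consistent with the CMV/TetO2 arrangement of this backbone, which makes transcription tetracycline- or doxycycline-regulatable in cells that express the Tet repressor and constitutive in cells that do not. The open reading frame begins with an N-terminal FLAG tag and encodes Streptococcus pyogenes Cas9 in two annotated segments, interrupted by a fragment of human BCL2L1 (Bcl-xL). After a short gap, a short fragment of human BAD follows at the C-terminus, and a bGH polyadenylation signal ends the unit. This layout fits a chemically inducible Cas9 in which the intramolecular interaction between the Bcl-xL domain and the BAD-derived peptide would hold the nuclease inactive until a small molecule disrupts it. The record does not spell out this mechanism or define what the F22 designation changes.

Downstream, an FRT site immediately precedes a hygromycin resistance gene with an SV40 poly(A) signal. No full promoter is annotated upstream of this gene, so hygromycin resistance is expected to arise only after Flp-mediated integration at a genomic FRT site that supplies one. The associated publication title points to use for rapidly inducible genome editing and studies of editing kinetics.
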