Addgene plasmid #100552: ciCas9(F22)_pcDNA5
Purpose: Expresses ciCas9(F22) in mammalian cells. Can be used to generate Flp-In and Flp-In T-REx stables.
Depositing lab: Dustin Maly. Depositing organization: University of Washington. Publication: Rapidly inducible Cas9 and DSB-ddPCR to probe editing kinetics. Rose JC, Stephany JJ, Valente WJ, Trevillian BM, Dang HV, Bielas JH, Maly DJ, Fowler DM. Nat Methods. 2017 Jul 24. doi: 10.1038/nmeth.4368. PubMed 28737741.
Backbone
  Vector backbone: pcDNA5/FRT/TO
  Backbone manufacturer: Life Technology
  Vector type: Mammalian Expression, CRISPR ; FRT, Flp-In
  Selectable markers: Hygromycin
Growth in bacteria
  Bacterial resistance: Ampicillin, 100 μg/mL
  Growth temperature: 37°C
  Growth strain: DH5alpha
  Copy number: High Copy
Gene/Insert
  Gene/Insert name: ciCas9(F22)
  Insert size (bp): 4521
  Tag / fusion protein: FLAG (N terminal on insert)
  Cloning method: Gibson Cloning
  Sequencing primers: 5′ CMV; 3′ BGHR
Terms and licenses: Academic/Nonprofit Terms; Industry Terms: Not Available to Industry
How to cite: ciCas9(F22)_pcDNA5 was a gift from Dustin Maly (Addgene plasmid # 100552 ; http://n2t.net/addgene:100552 ; RRID:Addgene_100552)
